>Addgene plasmid #16467 | p21 promoter F | addgene partial sequence | sequence record 23208 | 16467 with M13-F20
TTGTGGGTGTCTAGGTGCTCAGGTGCTTCTGGGAGAGGTGACCTAGTGAGGGATCAGTGGGAATAGANGT
NATATTGTGGGGCTTTTCTGGAAATTGCAGAGAGGTGCATCGTTTTTATAATTTATGAATTTTTATGTAT
TAATGTCATCCTCCTGATCTTTTCAGCTGCATTGGGTAAATCCTTGCCTGCCAGAGTGGGTCAGCGGTGA
GCCAGAAAGGGGGCTCATTCTAACAGTGCTGTGTCCTCCTGGAGAGTGCCAACTCATTCTCCAAGTAAAA
AAAGCCAGATTTGTGGCTCACTTCGTGGGGAAATGTGTCCAGCGCACCAACGCAGGCGAGGGACTGGGGG
AGGAGGGAAGTGCCCTCCTGCAGCACGCGAGGTTCCGGGACCGGCTGGCCTGCTGGAACTCGGCCAGGCT
CAGCTGGCTCCGCGCTGGGCAGCCAGGAGCCTGGGCCCCGGGGAGGGCGGTCCCGGGCGGCGCGGTGGGC
CGAGCGCGGGTCCCGCCTCCTTGAGGCGGGCCCGGGCGGGGCGNTTGTATATCAGGGCCGCGCTGAGCTG
CGCCAGCTGAGGTGTGAGCAGCTGCCGAANTCAGTTCCTCGAGGAGCTTGGCGAGATTTTCAGGAGCTAA
