[The description below was written by a language model from this plasmid's Addgene catalogue record.]
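Description:
p21 promoter F is a mammalian reporter plasmid built on the pJFCAT1 backbone (about 5.6 kb without insert), carrying a 539 bp fragment of the human CDKN1A promoter, the gene also known as p21, WAF1 or CIP1. The depositor describes it as a human p21 promoter deletion-CAT reporter. It therefore appears to be one member of a series of truncated promoter fragments placed to drive chloramphenicol acetyltransferase, with the letter in the name presumably marking this particular deletion. The fragment was inserted by restriction enzyme cloning. The record does not state which portion of the promoter the 539 bp covers, nor whether it retains any specific transcription factor binding sites such as p53 response elements. The plasmid is maintained in E. coli as a high-copy construct under ampicillin selection. No feature table is provided, so the origin of replication, polyadenylation signals and other backbone elements are not documented, and no mammalian selection marker is recorded.

In a construct of this type, CAT is a bacterial enzyme with no endogenous counterpart in mammalian cells. Its activity in lysates of transfected cells therefore serves as a readout of the transcriptional strength of the cloned promoter fragment. Comparing this fragment with longer or shorter deletions from the same series allows regulatory regions of the p21 promoter to be mapped, identifying sequences needed for basal or induced expression. The associated publication concerns the control of p21 expression in normal and neoplastic tissues, consistent with use of this plasmid in transient transfection assays that dissect how this cyclin-dependent kinase inhibitor gene is transcriptionally regulated.
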