Addgene plasmid #16467: p21 promoter F
Depositing lab: Bert Vogelstein. Depositing organization: Johns Hopkins University and School of Medicine. Publication: Topological control of p21WAF1/CIP1 expression in normal and neoplastic tissues. el-Deiry WS, Tokino T, Waldman T, Oliner JD, Velculescu VE, Burrell M, Hill DE, Healy E, Rees JL, Hamilton SR. Cancer Res. 1995 Jul 1. 55(13):2910-9. PubMed 7796420.
Backbone
  Vector backbone: pJFCAT1
  Backbone manufacturer: ATCC
  Backbone size w/o insert (bp): 5600
  Vector type: Mammalian Expression
Growth in bacteria
  Bacterial resistance: Ampicillin, 100 μg/mL
  Growth temperature: 37°C
  Growth strain: DH5alpha
  Copy number: High Copy
Gene/Insert
  Gene/Insert name: p21 promoter (alt name: WAF1)
  Species: H. sapiens (human)
  Insert size (bp): 539
  GenBank ID: U03106
  Entrez Gene: CDKN1A (a.k.a. CAP20, CDKN1, CIP1, MDA-6, P21, SDI1, WAF1, p21CIP1)
  Cloning method: Restriction Enzyme
  Sequencing primers: 5′ M13-F20
Terms and licenses: Academic/Nonprofit Terms; Industry Terms: Not Available to Industry
Depositor comments: Human p21 promoter deletion-CAT reporter.
How to cite: p21 promoter F was a gift from Bert Vogelstein (Addgene plasmid # 16467 ; http://n2t.net/addgene:16467 ; RRID:Addgene_16467)
